Addgene plasmid #19485: pcDNA5/FRT/TO GFP HSPA2
Depositing lab: Harm Kampinga. Publication: Computational analysis of the human HSPH/HSPA/DNAJ family and cloning of a human HSPH/HSPA/DNAJ expression library. Hageman J, Kampinga HH. Cell Stress Chaperones. 2009 Jan;14(1):1-21. doi: 10.1007/s12192-008-0060-2. Epub 2008 Aug 7. PubMed 18686016.
Backbone
  Vector backbone: pcDNA5/FRT/TO
  Backbone manufacturer: Invitrogen
  Backbone size w/o insert (bp): 5137
  Vector type: Mammalian Expression
  Selectable markers: Hygromycin
Growth in bacteria
  Bacterial resistance: Ampicillin, 100 μg/mL
  Growth temperature: 37°C
  Growth strain: DH5alpha
  Copy number: High Copy
Gene/Insert
  Gene/Insert name: heat shock 70kDa protein 2 (alt name: HSPA2)
  Species: H. sapiens (human)
  Insert size (bp): 2645
  Entrez Gene: HSPA2 (a.k.a. HSP70-2, HSP70-3)
  Tag / fusion protein: GFP (N terminal on insert)
  Cloning method: Restriction Enzyme; 5′ cloning site BamHI (not destroyed); 3′ cloning site NotI (not destroyed)
  Sequencing primers: 5′ LNCX; 3′ BGH-rev
Terms and licenses: Academic/Nonprofit Terms; Industry Terms: Not Available to Industry
Depositor comments: Part of the HSP70 gene family Disclaimer: For cloning the various HSP genes, the Stratagene reference RNA for cDNA synthesis was used and genes were amplified from this mixture that originates from 10 different cell lines from different somatic origin and ultimately coming from 10 different individuals. This strategy was used to maximize the chance for the presence of individual HSP transcripts. Users must be aware that this mixture thus represents 20 complete haploid genomes, meaning that for each individual gene there might be polymorphisms that could potentially have functional consequences. The library was sequence verified only for the presence of the correct gene.
How to cite: pcDNA5/FRT/TO GFP HSPA2 was a gift from Harm Kampinga (Addgene plasmid # 19485 ; http://n2t.net/addgene:19485 ; RRID:Addgene_19485)
