[The description below was written by a language model from this plasmid's Addgene catalogue record and the feature table of its GenBank file.]
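Description:
pcDNA5/FRT/TO GFP HSPA2 is a mammalian expression plasmid built on the Invitrogen pcDNA5/FRT/TO backbone and carrying human HSPA2 (heat shock 70 kDa protein 2, a member of the HSP70 family) fused at its N terminus to EGFP. In E. coli it replicates from a high-copy ColE1/pUC-type origin and is selected with ampicillin through the bla gene. The fusion is transcribed from the CMV immediate-early enhancer/promoter, which is followed by two tet operator sites. In cells expressing the Tet repressor, transcription is held off until tetracycline or doxycycline is added, whereas in cells lacking the repressor expression is constitutive. A Kozak consensus precedes the EGFP start codon, and the transcript ends at the bovine growth hormone polyadenylation signal. The feature table annotates EGFP but not the HSPA2 coding region itself, which by position lies between EGFP and the bGH terminator. The catalogue lists BamHI and NotI as the cloning sites.

Downstream of the expression cassette sits an FRT site directly followed by a hygromycin resistance coding sequence and an SV40 poly(A) signal, with no annotated promoter of its own. This is the standard Flp-in arrangement: FLP-mediated recombination into a host cell line bearing a genomic FRT site places the hygromycin gene behind a resident promoter, so hygromycin selection recovers single-copy, site-specific integrants. The plasmid therefore suits both transient transfection and the generation of isogenic, tetracycline-inducible stable lines.

It belongs to a cloned library of human HSPH/HSPA/DNAJ chaperones. The depositor notes that inserts were amplified from a pooled reference RNA derived from ten cell lines and were verified only for gene identity, so polymorphisms with possible functional consequences may be present.
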