LOCUS       Exported 7728 bp ds-DNA circular SYN 12-MAY-2021
DEFINITION  synthetic circular DNA
ACCESSION   .
VERSION     .
KEYWORDS    pcDNA5/FRT/TO GFP HSPA2
SOURCE      synthetic DNA construct
  ORGANISM  synthetic DNA construct
REFERENCE   1 (bases 1 to 7728)
  AUTHORS   Hageman J, Kampinga HH
  TITLE     Computational analysis of the human HSPH/HSPA/DNAJ family and
            cloning of a human HSPH/HSPA/DNAJ expression library.
  JOURNAL   Cell Stress Chaperones. 2008 Aug 7. ():.
  PUBMED    18686016
REFERENCE   2 (bases 1 to 7728)
  AUTHORS   .
  TITLE     Direct Submission
  JOURNAL   Exported May 12, 2021 from SnapGene Server 1.1.58
            http://www.snapgene.com
FEATURES             Location/Qualifiers
     source          1..7728
                     /organism="synthetic DNA construct"
                     /mol_type="other DNA"
     regulatory      6..15
                     /regulatory_class="other"
                     /note="vertebrate consensus sequence for strong initiation
                     of translation (Kozak, 1987)"
     CDS             12..728
                     /codon_start=1
                     /product="enhanced GFP"
                     /label=EGFP
                     /translation="MVSKGEELFTGVVPILVELDGDVNGHKFSVSGEGEGDATYGKLTL
                     KFICTTGKLPVPWPTLVTTLTYGVQCFSRYPDHMKQHDFFKSAMPEGYVQERTIFFKDD
                     GNYKTRAEVKFEGDTLVNRIELKGIDFKEDGNILGHKLEYNYNSHNVYIMADKQKNGIK
                     VNFKIRHNIEDGSVQLADHYQQNTPIGDGPVLLPDNHYLSTQSALSKDPNEKRDHMVLL
                     EFVTAAGITLGMDELYK"
     CDS             12..728
                     /codon_start=1
                     /product="the original enhanced GFP (Yang et al., 1996)"
                     /label=EGFP
                     /note="mammalian codon-optimized"
                     /translation="MVSKGEELFTGVVPILVELDGDVNGHKFSVSGEGEGDATYGKLTL
                     KFICTTGKLPVPWPTLVTTLTYGVQCFSRYPDHMKQHDFFKSAMPEGYVQERTIFFKDD
                     GNYKTRAEVKFEGDTLVNRIELKGIDFKEDGNILGHKLEYNYNSHNVYIMADKQKNGIK
                     VNFKIRHNIEDGSVQLADHYQQNTPIGDGPVLLPDNHYLSTQSALSKDPNEKRDHMVLL
                     EFVTAAGITLGMDELYK"
     primer_bind     complement(57..78)
                     /label=EGFP-N
                     /note="EGFP, reverse primer"
     primer_bind     complement(318..337)
                     /label=EXFP-R
                     /note="For distinguishing EGFP variants, reverse primer"
     primer_bind     665..686
                     /label=EGFP-C
                     /note="EGFP, forward primer"
     primer_bind     complement(2702..2719)
                     /label=BGH-rev
                     /note="Bovine growth hormone terminator, reverse primer.
                     Also called BGH reverse"
     polyA_signal    2708..2932
                     /label=bGH poly(A) signal
                     /note="bovine growth hormone polyadenylation signal"
     primer_bind     complement(3065..3084)
                     /label=F1ori-R
                     /note="F1 origin, reverse primer"
     protein_bind    3216..3263
                     /label=FRT
                     /bound_moiety="FLP recombinase from the Saccharomyces
                     cerevisiae 2u plasmid"
                     /note="FLP-mediated recombination occurs in the 8-bp core
                     sequence TCTAGAAA (Turan and Bode, 2011)."
     CDS             3271..4293
                     /codon_start=1
                     /gene="aph(4)-Ia"
                     /product="aminoglycoside phosphotransferase from E. coli"
                     /label=HygR
                     /note="confers resistance to hygromycin"
                     /translation="KKPELTATSVEKFLIEKFDSVSDLMQLSEGEESRAFSFDVGGRGY
                     VLRVNSCADGFYKDRYVYRHFASAALPIPEVLDIGEFSESLTYCISRRAQGVTLQDLPE
                     TELPAVLQPVAEAMDAIAAADLSQTSGFGPFGPQGIGQYTTWRDFICAIADPHVYHWQT
                     VMDDTVSASVAQALDELMLWAEDCPEVRHLVHADFGSNNVLTDNGRITAVIDWSEAMFG
                     DSQYEVANIFFWRPWLACMEQQTRYFERRHPELAGSPRLRAYMLRIGLDQLYQSLVDGN
                     FDDAAWAQGRCDAIVRSGAGTVGRTQIARRSAAVWTDGCVEVLADSGNRRPSTRPRAKE
                     "
     polyA_signal    4423..4544
                     /label=SV40 poly(A) signal
                     /note="SV40 polyadenylation signal"
     primer_bind     complement(4460..4479)
                     /label=SV40pA-R
                     /note="SV40 polyA, reverse primer"
     primer_bind     4514..4533
                     /label=EBV-rev
                     /note="SV40 polyA terminator, reverse primer"
     primer_bind     complement(4593..4609)
                     /label=M13 rev
                     /note="common sequencing primer, one of multiple similar
                     variants"
     primer_bind     complement(4593..4609)
                     /label=M13 Reverse
                     /note="In lacZ gene. Also called M13-rev"
     primer_bind     complement(4606..4628)
                     /label=M13/pUC Reverse
                     /note="In lacZ gene"
     protein_bind    4617..4633
                     /label=lac operator
                     /bound_moiety="lac repressor encoded by lacI"
                     /note="The lac repressor binds to the lac operator to
                     inhibit transcription in E. coli. This inhibition can be
                     relieved by adding lactose or
                     isopropyl-beta-D-thiogalactopyranoside (IPTG)."
     promoter        complement(4641..4671)
                     /label=lac promoter
                     /note="promoter for the E. coli lac operon"
     protein_bind    4686..4707
                     /label=CAP binding site
                     /bound_moiety="E. coli catabolite activator protein"
                     /note="CAP binding activates transcription in the presence
                     of cAMP."
     primer_bind     complement(4824..4841)
                     /label=L4440
                     /note="L4440 vector, forward primer"
     rep_origin      complement(4995..5583)
                     /direction=LEFT
                     /label=ori
                     /note="high-copy-number ColE1/pMB1/pBR322/pUC origin of
                     replication"
     primer_bind     complement(5075..5094)
                     /label=pBR322ori-F
                     /note="pBR322 origin, forward primer"
     CDS             complement(5754..6614)
                     /codon_start=1
                     /gene="bla"
                     /product="beta-lactamase"
                     /label=AmpR
                     /note="confers resistance to ampicillin, carbenicillin, and
                     related antibiotics"
                     /translation="MSIQHFRVALIPFFAAFCLPVFAHPETLVKVKDAEDQLGARVGYI
                     ELDLNSGKILESFRPEERFPMMSTFKVLLCGAVLSRIDAGQEQLGRRIHYSQNDLVEYS
                     PVTEKHLTDGMTVRELCSAAITMSDNTAANLLLTTIGGPKELTAFLHNMGDHVTRLDRW
                     EPELNEAIPNDERDTTMPVAMATTLRKLLTGELLTLASRQQLIDWMEADKVAGPLLRSA
                     LPAGWFIADKSGAGERGSRGIIAALGPDGKPSRIVVIYTTGSQATMDERNRQIAEIGAS
                     LIKHW"
     primer_bind     6377..6396
                     /label=Amp-R
                     /note="Ampicillin resistance gene, reverse primer"
     promoter        complement(6615..6719)
                     /gene="bla"
                     /label=AmpR promoter
     primer_bind     complement(6794..6813)
                     /label=pRS-marker
                     /note="pRS vectors, use to sequence yeast selectable
                     marker"
     enhancer        6985..7364
                     /label=CMV enhancer
                     /note="human cytomegalovirus immediate early enhancer"
     promoter        7365..7568
                     /label=CMV promoter
                     /note="human cytomegalovirus (CMV) immediate early
                     promoter"
     primer_bind     7519..7539
                     /label=CMV-F
                     /note="Human CMV immediate early promoter, forward primer"
     protein_bind    7570..7588
                     /gene="tetO"
                     /label=tet operator
                     /bound_moiety="tetracycline repressor TetR"
                     /note="bacterial operator O2 for the tetR and tetA genes"
     protein_bind    7591..7609
                     /gene="tetO"
                     /label=tet operator
                     /bound_moiety="tetracycline repressor TetR"
                     /note="bacterial operator O2 for the tetR and tetA genes"
     primer_bind     7619..7643
                     /label=LNCX
                     /note="Human CMV promoter, forward primer"
ORIGIN
        1 agcttgccac catggtgagc aagggcgagg agctgttcac cggggtggtg cccatcctgg
       61 tcgagctgga cggcgacgta aacggccaca agttcagcgt gtccggcgag ggcgagggcg
      121 atgccaccta cggcaagctg accctgaagt tcatctgcac caccggcaag ctgcccgtgc
      181 cctggcccac cctcgtgacc accctgacct acggcgtgca gtgcttcagc cgctaccccg
      241 accacatgaa gcagcacgac ttcttcaagt ccgccatgcc cgaaggctac gtccaggagc
      301 gcaccatctt cttcaaggac gacggcaact acaagacccg cgccgaggtg aagttcgagg
      361 gcgacaccct ggtgaaccgc atcgagctga agggcatcga cttcaaggag gacggcaaca
      421 tcctggggca caagctggag tacaactaca acagccacaa cgtctatatc atggccgaca
      481 agcagaagaa cggcatcaag gtgaacttca agatccgcca caacatcgag gacggcagcg
      541 tgcagctcgc cgaccactac cagcagaaca cccccatcgg cgacggcccc gtgctgctgc
      601 ccgacaacca ctacctgagc acccagtccg ccctgagcaa agaccccaac gagaagcgcg
      661 atcacatggt cctgctggag ttcgtgaccg ccgccgggat cactctcggc atggacgagc
      721 tgtacaaggg atccaccatg tctgcccgtg gcccggctat cggcatcgac ctgggcacca
      781 cctattcgtg cgtcggggtc ttccaacatg gcaaggtgga gatcatcgcc aacgaccagg
      841 gcaatcgcac cacccccagc tacgtggcct tcacggacac cgagcgcctc atcggcgacg
      901 ccgccaagaa ccaggtggcc atgaacccca ccaacaccat cttcgacgcc aagaggctga
      961 ttggacggaa attcgaggat gccacagtgc agtcggatat gaaacactgg ccgttccggg
     1021 tggtgagcga gggaggcaag cccaaagtgc aagtagagta caagggggag accaagacct
     1081 tcttcccaga ggagatatcc tccatggtcc tcacgaagat gaaggagatc gcggaagcct
     1141 acctgggggg caaggtgcac agcgcggtca taacggtccc ggcctatttc aacgactcgc
     1201 agcgccaggc caccaaggac gcaggcacca tcacggggct caatgtgctg cgcatcatca
     1261 acgagcccac ggcggcggcc atcgcctacg gcctggacaa gaagggctgc gcgggcggcg
     1321 agaagaacgt gctcatcttt gacctgggcg gtggcacttt cgacgtgtcc atcctgacca
     1381 tcgaggatgg catcttcgag gtgaagtcca cggccggcga cacccacctg ggcggtgagg
     1441 acttcgacaa ccgcatggtg agccacctgg cggaggagtt caagcgcaag cacaagaagg
     1501 acattgggcc caacaagcgc gccgtgaggc ggctgcgcac cgcttgcgag cgcgccaagc
     1561 gcaccctgag ctcgtccacg caggcgagca tcgagatcga ctcgctctac gagggcgtgg
     1621 acttctatac gtccatcacg cgcgcccgct tcgaggagct caatgccgac ctctttcgcg
     1681 ggaccctgga gccggtggag aaggcgctgc gcgacgccaa gctggacaag ggccagatcc
     1741 aggagatcgt gctggtgggc ggctccactc gtatccccaa gatccagaag ctgctgcagg
     1801 atttcttcaa cggcaaggag ctgaacaaga gcatcaaccc cgacgaggcg gtggcctatg
     1861 gcgccgcggt gcaggcggcc atcctcatcg gcgacaaatc agagaatgtg caggacctgc
     1921 tgctactcga cgtgaccccg ttgtcgctgg gcatcgagac agctggcggt gtcatgaccc
     1981 cactcatcaa gaggaacacc acgatcccca ccaagcagac gcagaccttc accacctact
     2041 cggacaacca gagcagcgta ctggtgcagg tatacgaggg cgaacgggcc atgaccaagg
     2101 acaataacct gctgggcaag ttcgacctga ccgggattcc ccctgcgcct cgcggggtcc
     2161 cccaaatcga ggttaccttc gacattgacg ccaatggcat ccttaacgtt accgccgccg
     2221 acaagagcac cggtaaggaa aacaaaatca ccatcaccaa tgacaaaggt cgtctgagca
     2281 aggacgacat tgaccggatg gtgcaggagg cggagcggta caaatcggaa gatgaggcga
     2341 atcgcgaccg agtcgcggcc aaaaacgccc tggagtccta tacctacaac atcaagcaga
     2401 cggtggaaga cgagaaactg aggggcaaga ttagcgagca ggacaaaaac aagatcctcg
     2461 acaagtgtca ggaggtgatc aactggctcg accgaaacca gatggcagag aaagatgagt
     2521 atgaacacaa gcagaaagag ctcgaaagag tttgcaaccc catcatcagc aaactttacc
     2581 aaggtggtcc tggcggcggc agcggcggcg gcggttcagg agcctccggg ggacccacca
     2641 tcgaagaagt ggactaagcg gccgctcgag tctagagggc ccgtttaaac ccgctgatca
     2701 gcctcgactg tgccttctag ttgccagcca tctgttgttt gcccctcccc cgtgccttcc
     2761 ttgaccctgg aaggtgccac tcccactgtc ctttcctaat aaaatgagga aattgcatcg
     2821 cattgtctga gtaggtgtca ttctattctg gggggtgggg tggggcagga cagcaagggg
     2881 gaggattggg aagacaatag caggcatgct ggggatgcgg tgggctctat ggcttctgag
     2941 gcggaaagaa ccagctgggg ctctaggggg tatccccnnn nnnnnnnnnn nnnnnnnnnn
     3001 nnnnnnnnnn nnnnnnnnnn nnnnnnnnnn nnnnnnnnnn nnnnnnnnnn nnnnnnnnnn
     3061 nnnnnnnnnn nnnnnnnnnn nnnnnnnnnn nnnnnnnnnn ncnnnnnnnn nnnnnnnnnn
     3121 nnnnnnnnnn nnnnnnnnnn nnnnnnnnnn nnnnnnnnnn nnnnnnnnnn nnnnnnnnnn
     3181 nnnnnnnnnn nnnagggtga tggttcacgt acctagaagt tcctattccg aagttcctat
     3241 tctctagaaa gtataggaac ttccttggcc aaaaagcctg aactcaccgc gacgtctgtc
     3301 gagaagtttc tgatcgaaaa gttcgacagc gtctccgacc tgatgcagct ctcggagggc
     3361 gaagaatctc gtgctttcag cttcgatgta ggagggcgtg gatatgtcct gcgggtaaat
     3421 agctgcgccg atggtttcta caaagatcgt tatgtttatc ggcactttgc atcggccgcg
     3481 ctcccgattc cggaagtgct tgacattggg gaattcagcg agagcctgac ctattgcatc
     3541 tcccgccgtg cacagggtgt cacgttgcaa gacctgcctg aaaccgaact gcccgctgtt
     3601 ctgcagccgg tcgcggaggc catggatgcg atcgctgcgg ccgatcttag ccagacgagc
     3661 gggttcggcc cattcggacc gcaaggaatc ggtcaataca ctacatggcg tgatttcata
     3721 tgcgcgattg ctgatcccca tgtgtatcac tggcaaactg tgatggacga caccgtcagt
     3781 gcgtccgtcg cgcaggctct cgatgagctg atgctttggg ccgaggactg ccccgaagtc
     3841 cggcacctcg tgcacgcgga tttcggctcc aacaatgtcc tgacggacaa tggccgcata
     3901 acagcggtca ttgactggag cgaggcgatg ttcggggatt cccaatacga ggtcgccaac
     3961 atcttcttct ggaggccgtg gttggcttgt atggagcagc agacgcgcta cttcgagcgg
     4021 aggcatccgg agcttgcagg atcgccgcgg ctccgggcgt atatgctccg cattggtctt
     4081 gaccaactct atcagagctt ggttgacggc aatttcgatg atgcagcttg ggcgcagggt
     4141 cgatgcgacg caatcgtccg atccggagcc gggactgtcg ggcgtacaca aatcgcccgc
     4201 agaagcgcgg ccgtctggac cgatggctgt gtagaagtac tcgccgatag tggaaaccga
     4261 cgccccagca ctcgtccgag ggcaaaggaa tagcacgtac tacgagattt cgattccacc
     4321 gccgccttct atgaaaggtt gggcttcgga atcgttttcc gggacgccgg ctggatgatc
     4381 ctccagcgcg gggatctcat gctggagttc ttcgcccacc ccaacttgtt tattgcagct
     4441 tataatggtt acaaataaag caatagcatc acaaatttca caaataaagc atttttttca
     4501 ctgcattcta gttgtggttt gtccaaactc atcaatgtat cttatcatgt ctgtataccg
     4561 tcgacctcta gctagagctt ggcgtaatca tggtcatagc tgtttcctgt gtgaaattgt
     4621 tatccgctca caattccaca caacatacga gccggaagca taaagtgtaa agcctggggt
     4681 gcctaatgag tgagctaact cacattaatt gcgttgcgct cactgcccgc tttccagtcg
     4741 ggaaacctgt cgtgccagct gcattaatga atcggccaac gcgcggggag aggcggtttg
     4801 cgtattgggc gctcttccgc ttcctcgctc actgactcgc tgcgctcggt cgttcggctg
     4861 cggcgagcgg tatcagctca ctcaaaggcg gtaatacggt tatccacaga atcaggggat
     4921 aacgcaggaa agaacatgtg agcaaaaggc cagcaaaagg ccaggaaccg taaaaaggcc
     4981 gcgttgctgg cgtttttcca taggctccgc ccccctgacg agcatcacaa aaatcgacgc
     5041 tcaagtcaga ggtggcgaaa cccgacagga ctataaagat accaggcgtt tccccctgga
     5101 agctccctcg tgcgctctcc tgttccgacc ctgccgctta ccggatacct gtccgccttt
     5161 ctcccttcgg gaagcgtggc gctttctcat agctcacgct gtaggtatct cagttcggtg
     5221 taggtcgttc gctccaagct gggctgtgtg cacgaacccc ccgttcagcc cgaccgctgc
     5281 gccttatccg gtaactatcg tcttgagtcc aacccggtaa gacacgactt atcgccactg
     5341 gcagcagcca ctggtaacag gattagcaga gcgaggtatg taggcggtgc tacagagttc
     5401 ttgaagtggt ggcctaacta cggctacact agaagaacag tatttggtat ctgcgctctg
     5461 ctgaagccag ttaccttcgg aaaaagagtt ggtagctctt gatccggcaa acaaaccacc
     5521 gctggtagcg gtggtttttt tgtttgcaag cagcagatta cgcgcagaaa aaaaggatct
     5581 caagaagatc ctttgatctt ttctacgggg tctgacgctc agtggaacga aaactcacgt
     5641 taagggattt tggtcatgag attatcaaaa aggatcttca cctagatcct tttaaattaa
     5701 aaatgaagtt ttaaatcaat ctaaagtata tatgagtaaa cttggtctga cagttaccaa
     5761 tgcttaatca gtgaggcacc tatctcagcg atctgtctat ttcgttcatc catagttgcc
     5821 tgactccccg tcgtgtagat aactacgata cgggagggct taccatctgg ccccagtgct
     5881 gcaatgatac cgcgagaccc acgctcaccg gctccagatt tatcagcaat aaaccagcca
     5941 gccggaaggg ccgagcgcag aagtggtcct gcaactttat ccgcctccat ccagtctatt
     6001 aattgttgcc gggaagctag agtaagtagt tcgccagtta atagtttgcg caacgttgtt
     6061 gccattgcta caggcatcgt ggtgtcacgc tcgtcgtttg gtatggcttc attcagctcc
     6121 ggttcccaac gatcaaggcg agttacatga tcccccatgt tgtgcaaaaa agcggttagc
     6181 tccttcggtc ctccgatcgt tgtcagaagt aagttggccg cagtgttatc actcatggtt
     6241 atggcagcac tgcataattc tcttactgtc atgccatccg taagatgctt ttctgtgact
     6301 ggtgagtact caaccaagtc attctgagaa tagtgtatgc ggcgaccgag ttgctcttgc
     6361 ccggcgtcaa tacgggataa taccgcgcca catagcagaa ctttaaaagt gctcatcatt
     6421 ggaaaacgtt cttcggggcg aaaactctca aggatcttac cgctgttgag atccagttcg
     6481 atgtaaccca ctcgtgcacc caactgatct tcagcatctt ttactttcac cagcgtttct
     6541 gggtgagcaa aaacaggaag gcaaaatgcc gcaaaaaagg gaataagggc gacacggaaa
     6601 tgttgaatac tcatactctt cctttttcaa tattattgaa gcatttatca gggttattgt
     6661 ctcatgagcg gatacatatt tgaatgtatt tagaaaaata aacaaatagg ggttccgcgc
     6721 acatttcccc gaaaagtgcc acctgacgtc gacggatcgg gagatctccc gatcccctat
     6781 ggtgcactct cagtacaatc tgctctgatg ccgcatagtt aagccagtat ctgctccctg
     6841 cttgtgtgtt ggaggtcgct gagtagtgcg cgagcaaaat ttaagctaca acaaggcaag
     6901 gcttgaccga caattgcatg aagaatctgc ttagggttag gcgttttgcg ctgcttcgcg
     6961 atgtacgggc cagatatacg cgttgacatt gattattgac tagttattaa tagtaatcaa
     7021 ttacggggtc attagttcat agcccatata tggagttccg cgttacataa cttacggtaa
     7081 atggcccgcc tggctgaccg cccaacgacc cccgcccatt gacgtcaata atgacgtatg
     7141 ttcccatagt aacgccaata gggactttcc attgacgtca atgggtggag tatttacggt
     7201 aaactgccca cttggcagta catcaagtgt atcatatgcc aagtacgccc cctattgacg
     7261 tcaatgacgg taaatggccc gcctggcatt atgcccagta catgacctta tgggactttc
     7321 ctacttggca gtacatctac gtattagtca tcgctattac catggtgatg cggttttggc
     7381 agtacatcaa tgggcgtgga tagcggtttg actcacgggg atttccaagt ctccacccca
     7441 ttgacgtcaa tgggagtttg ttttggcacc aaaatcaacg ggactttcca aaatgtcgta
     7501 acaactccgc cccattgacg caaatgggcg gtaggcgtgt acggtgggag gtctatataa
     7561 gcagagctct ccctatcagt gatagagatc tccctatcag tgatagagat cgtcgacgag
     7621 ctcgtttagt gaaccgtcag atcgcctgga gacgccatcc acgctgtttt gacctccata
     7681 gaagacaccg ggaccgatcc agcctccgga ctctagcgtt taaactta
//
