>Addgene plasmid #19485 | pcDNA5/FRT/TO GFP HSPA2 | addgene partial sequence | sequence record 25262 | 19485 with EGFP-C
CTCGGNNTGGACGAGCTGTACNAGGGNNCCACCATGTCTGCCCGTGGCCCGGCTATCGGCATCGACCTGG
GCACCACCTATTCGTGCGTCGGGGTCTTCCAACATGGCAAGGTGGAGATCATCGCCAACGACCAGGGCAA
TCGCACCACCCCCAGCTACGTGGCCTTCACGGACACCGAGCGCCTCATCGGCGACGCCGCCAAGAACCAG
GTGGCCATGAACCCCACCAACACCATCTTCGACGCCAAGAGGCTGATTGGACGGAAATTCGAGGATGCCA
CAGTGCAGTCGGATATGAAACACTGGCCGTTCCGGGTGGTGAGCGAGGGAGGCAAGCCCAAAGTGCAAGT
AGAGTACAAGGGGGAGACCAAGACCTTCTTCCCAGAGGAGATATCCTCCATGGTCCTCACGAAGATGAAG
GAGATCGCGGAAGCCTACCTGGGGGGCAAGGTGCACAGCGCGGTCATAACGGTCCCGGCCTATTTCAACG
ACTCGCAGCGCCAGGCCACCAAGGACGCAGGCACCATCACGGGGCTCAATGTGCTGCGCATCATCAACGA
GCCCACGGCGGCGGCCATCGCCTACGGCCTGGACAAGAANGGCTGCGCGGGCGGCGAGAAGAACGTGCTC
ATNNNNGACCTGGGCGGTGGCACTTTCGACGTGTCCATCCTGACCATCGAGGANGGCATCTTCGGGGTGA
AGTCCACGGCCGGCGATACC
